>Addgene plasmid #132081 | pDONR221_SLC39A3 | addgene full sequence | sequence record 263856 | Addgene NGS Result
CTTTCCTGCGTTATCCCCTGATTCTGTGGATAACCGTATTACCGCCTTTGAGTGAGCTGATACCGCTCGC
CGCAGCCGAACGACCGAGCGCAGCGAGTCAGTGAGCGAGGAAGCGGAAGAGCGCCCAATACGCAAACCGC
CTCTCCCCGCGCGTTGGCCGATTCATTAATGCAGCTGGCACGACAGGTTTCCCGACTGGAAAGCGGGCAG
TGAGCGCAACGCAATTAATACGCGTACCGCTAGCCAGGAAGAGTTTGTAGAAACGCAAAAAGGCCATCCG
TCAGGATGGCCTTCTGCTTAGTTTGATGCCTGGCAGTTTATGGCGGGCGTCCTGCCCGCCACCCTCCGGG
CCGTTGCTTCACAACGTTCAAATCCGCTCCCGGCGGATTTGTCCTACTCAGGAGAGCGTTCACCGACAAA
CAACAGATAAAACGAAAGGCCCAGTCTTCCGACTGAGCCTTTCGTTTTATTTGATGCCTGGCAGTTCCCT
ACTCTCGCGTTAACGCTAGCATGGATGTTTTCCCAGTCACGACGTTGTAAAACGACGGCCAGTCTTAAGC
TCGGGCCCCAAATAATGATTTTATTTTGACTGATAGTGACCTGTTCGTTGCAACACATTGATGAGCAATG
CTTTTTTATAATGCCAACTTTGTACAAAAAAGCAGGCTCCACCATGGTGAAGCTGCTGGTGGCCAAGATC
CTGTGCATGGTGGGCGTGTTCTTTTTCATGCTGCTGGGCTCCCTGCTGCCCGTGAAGATCATCGAGACCG
ACTTCGAGAAGGCCCACCGGAGCAAGAAGATCCTGTCCCTGTGCAACACCTTTGGCGGCGGCGTGTTCCT
GGCCACATGTTTTAATGCCCTGCTGCCAGCCGTGAGAGAGAAGCTGCAGAAGGTGCTGTCTCTGGGCCAC
ATCAGCACCGACTACCCCCTGGCCGAGACAATCCTGCTGCTGGGCTTTTTCATGACCGTGTTCCTGGAGC
AGCTGATCCTGACCTTCCGGAAGGAGAAGCCTTCTTTCATCGATCTGGAGACCTTCAACGCAGGATCCGA
CGTGGGAAGCGATTCCGAGTACGAGTCTCCATTCATGGGAGGAGCAAGGGGACACGCACTGTATGTGGAG
CCACACGGACACGGACCTTCTCTGAGCGTGCAGGGACTGTCCAGGGCATCTCCTGTGAGACTGCTGTCTC
TGGCCTTCGCCCTGAGCGCCCACTCCGTGTTTGAGGGACTGGCCCTGGGACTGCAGGAGGAGGGCGAGAA
GGTGGTGAGCCTGTTTGTGGGAGTGGCAGTGCACGAGACCCTGGTGGCAGTGGCCCTGGGAATCTCCATG
GCAAGGTCTGCCATGCCACTGAGGGACGCAGCAAAGCTGGCAGTGACAGTGAGCGCCATGATCCCACTGG
GAATCGGACTGGGACTGGGAATCGAGTCCGCCCAGGGAGTGCCTGGATCTGTGGCAAGCGTGCTGCTGCA
GGGACTGGCAGGCGGCACCTTTCTGTTCATCACATTCCTGGAGATCCTGGCCAAGGAGCTGGAGGAGAAG
AGCGATCGGCTGCTGAAGGTGCTGTTCCTGGTGCTGGGCTATACCGTGCTGGCCGGCATGGTGTTTCTGA
AGTGGGACCCAGCTTTCTTGTACAAAGTTGGCATTATAAGAAAGCATTGCTTATCAATTTGTTGCAACGA
ACAGGTCACTATCAGTCAAAATAAAATCATTATTTGCCATCCAGCTGATATCCCCTATAGTGAGTCGTAT
TACATGGTCATAGCTGTTTCCTGGCAGCTCTGGCCCGTGTCTCAAAATCTCTGATGTTACATTGCACAAG
ATAAAAATATATCATCATGAACAATAAAACTGTCTGCTTACATAAACAGTAATACAAGGGGTGTTATGAG
CCATATTCAACGGGAAACGTCGAGGCCGCGATTAAATTCCAACATGGATGCTGATTTATATGGGTATAAA
TGGGCTCGCGATAATGTCGGGCAATCAGGTGCGACAATCTATCGCTTGTATGGGAAGCCCGATGCGCCAG
AGTTGTTTCTGAAACATGGCAAAGGTAGCGTTGCCAATGATGTTACAGATGAGATGGTCAGACTAAACTG
GCTGACGGAATTTATGCCTCTTCCGACCATCAAGCATTTTATCCGTACTCCTGATGATGCATGGTTACTC
ACCACTGCGATCCCCGGAAAAACAGCATTCCAGGTATTAGAAGAATATCCTGATTCAGGTGAAAATATTG
TTGATGCGCTGGCAGTGTTCCTGCGCCGGTTGCATTCGATTCCTGTTTGTAATTGTCCTTTTAACAGCGA
TCGCGTATTTCGTCTCGCTCAGGCGCAATCACGAATGAATAACGGTTTGGTTGATGCGAGTGATTTTGAT
GACGAGCGTAATGGCTGGCCTGTTGAACAAGTCTGGAAAGAAATGCATAAACTTTTGCCATTCTCACCGG
ATTCAGTCGTCACTCATGGTGATTTCTCACTTGATAACCTTATTTTTGACGAGGGGAAATTAATAGGTTG
TATTGATGTTGGACGAGTCGGAATCGCAGACCGATACCAGGATCTTGCCATCCTATGGAACTGCCTCGGT
GAGTTTTCTCCTTCATTACAGAAACGGCTTTTTCAAAAATATGGTATTGATAATCCTGATATGAATAAAT
TGCAGTTTCATTTGATGCTCGATGAGTTTTTCTAATCAGAATTGGTTAATTGGTTGTAACACTGGCAGAG
CATTACGCTGACTTGACGGGACGGCGCAAGCTCATGACCAAAATCCCTTAACGTGAGTTACGCGTCGTTC
CACTGAGCGTCAGACCCCGTAGAAAAGATCAAAGGATCTTCTTGAGATCCTTTTTTTCTGCGCGTAATCT
GCTGCTTGCAAACAAAAAAACCACCGCTACCAGCGGTGGTTTGTTTGCCGGATCAAGAGCTACCAACTCT
TTTTCCGAAGGTAACTGGCTTCAGCAGAGCGCAGATACCAAATACTGTTCTTCTAGTGTAGCCGTAGTTA
GGCCACCACTTCAAGAACTCTGTAGCACCGCCTACATACCTCGCTCTGCTAATCCTGTTACCAGTGGCTG
CTGCCAGTGGCGATAAGTCGTGTCTTACCGGGTTGGACTCAAGACGATAGTTACCGGATAAGGCGCAGCG
GTCGGGCTGAACGGGGGGTTCGTGCACACAGCCCAGCTTGGAGCGAACGACCTACACCGAACTGAGATAC
CTACAGCGTGAGCTATGAGAAAGCGCCACGCTTCCCGAAGGGAGAAAGGCGGACAGGTATCCGGTAAGCG
GCAGGGTCGGAACAGGAGAGCGCACGAGGGAGCTTCCAGGGGGAAACGCCTGGTATCTTTATAGTCCTGT
CGGGTTTCGCCACCTCTGACTTGAGCGTCGATTTTTGTGATGCTCGTCAGGGGGGCGGAGCCTATGGAAA
AACGCCAGCAACGCGGCCTTTTTACGGTTCCTGGCCTTTTGCTGGCCTTTTGCTCACATGTT
Features (pLannotate 1.2.2; 10 found; start..end, strand, type, name):
    121..213     +  CDS            lacI (fragment): lac repressor; lacI; The lac repressor binds to the lac operator to inhibit transcription in E. coli. This inhibition can be relieved by adding lactose or isopropyl-β-D-thiogalactopyranoside (IPTG).
    268..295     -  terminator     rrnB T2 terminator: transcription terminator T2 from the E. coli rrnB gene
    427..470     +  terminator     rrnB T1 terminator: Escherichia coli rrnB; transcription terminator T1 from the E. coli rrnB gene
    517..553     -  CDS            lacZα (fragment): LacZα fragment of β-galactosidase; lacZ fragment
    569..668     +  protein_bind   attL1: mutant version of attL; recombination site for the Gateway® LR reaction LR Clonase™
    674..1615    +  CDS            SLC39A3: S39A3_HUMAN - Also known as ZIP3. Experimental evidence at protein level: Swiss-Prot protein existence level 1. Acts as a zinc-influx transporter. From Homo sapiens (Human).
   1617..1716    -  protein_bind   attL2: mutant version of attL; recombination site for the Gateway® LR reaction LR Clonase™
   1734..1752    -  promoter       T7 promoter: promoter for bacteriophage T7 RNA polymerase
   1886..2695    +  CDS            KanR: aminoglycoside phosphotransferase; aph(3')-Ia; confers resistance to kanamycin in bacteria or G418 (Geneticin®) in eukaryotes
   2842..3430    +  rep_origin     ori: high-copy-number ColE1/pMB1/pBR322/pUC origin of replication
