[The description below was written by a language model from this plasmid's Addgene catalogue record and pLannotate feature annotations shown in this document.]
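Description:
pDONR221_SLC39A3 is a Gateway entry clone built on the pDONR221 backbone, carrying a codon-optimized open reading frame for human SLC39A3 (also known as ZIP3), a zinc-influx transporter of the solute carrier family. The sequenced plasmid is about 3.5 kb, consistent with a 942 bp insert in a roughly 2.5 kb backbone. It is maintained in E. coli through a high-copy ColE1/pUC-type origin of replication and selected with kanamycin via an aminoglycoside phosphotransferase (KanR) gene.

The SLC39A3 coding sequence sits between attL1 and attL2 recombination sites, the configuration produced when an ORF is captured in a donor vector. These sites allow directional transfer of the ORF into any attR-containing destination vector by an LR Clonase reaction, preserving orientation and reading frame. Upstream of the cassette, rrnB T1 and T2 transcription terminators insulate the insert from read-through transcription in bacteria. A T7 promoter lies just beyond attL2 on the opposite strand, and short lacI and lacZα fragments are backbone remnants with no evident functional role. M13 forward and reverse primer sites flank the cassette for sequence verification.

Although catalogued as a mammalian expression vector, the feature table shows no eukaryotic promoter or polyadenylation signal, so the plasmid does not itself drive expression in mammalian cells. As its stated purpose indicates, it serves as a source clone for subcloning the ORF into custom expression vectors. No epitope tags or reporters are annotated, and the record does not state whether the ORF retains a stop codon. It belongs to a larger consortium collection of SLC transporter clones aimed at transporter research and drug discovery.
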