Addgene plasmid #132081: pDONR221_SLC39A3
Purpose: Gateway entry clone with codon-optimized ORF sequence for subcloning into custom expression vectors
Depositing lab: RESOLUTE Consortium & Giulio Superti-Furga. Depositing organization: CeMM Research Center for Molecular Medicine. Publication: The RESOLUTE consortium: unlocking SLC transporters for drug discovery. Superti-Furga G, Lackner D, Wiedmer T, Ingles-Prieto A, Barbosa B, Girardi E, Goldmann U, Gurtl B, Klavins K, Klimek C, Lindinger S, Lineiro-Retes E, Muller AC, Onstein S, Redinger G, Reil D, Sedlyarov V, Wolf G, Crawford M, Everley R, ... Steppan CM. Nat Rev Drug Discov. 2020 Jul;19(7):429-430. doi: 10.1038/d41573-020-00056-6. PubMed 32265506.
Backbone
  Vector backbone: pDONR221
  Backbone manufacturer: Thermo Fisher Scientific
  Backbone size w/o insert (bp): 2550
  Vector type: Mammalian Expression
Growth in bacteria
  Bacterial resistance: Kanamycin, 50 μg/mL
  Growth temperature: 37°C
  Growth strain: Stbl3
  Copy number: High Copy
Gene/Insert
  Gene/Insert name: SLC39A3 (alt name: ZIP3)
  Species: H. sapiens (human)
  Insert size (bp): 942
  Entrez Gene: SLC39A3 (a.k.a. ZIP-3, ZIP3)
  Cloning method: Gateway Cloning
  Sequencing primers: 5′ M13-fwd; 3′ M13-rev
Terms and licenses: Academic/Nonprofit Terms; Industry Terms
Depositor comments: For more information on the full Resolute plasmid collection, please see www.addgene.org/depositor-collections/re-solute/. Please provide your feedback on this plasmid to the RESOLUTE consortium by filling out their RESOLUTE repository feedback form: https://forms.office.com/Pages/ResponsePage.aspx?id=0e05yklzmkS7rjFGQL4N7z4feCLQvEJAmVcOCM_u885UN1JJRko0Ukg4TVQwNTZLOUxPQVJWT1NHUCQlQCN0PWcu
How to cite: pDONR221_SLC39A3 was a gift from RESOLUTE Consortium & Giulio Superti-Furga (Addgene plasmid # 132081 ; http://n2t.net/addgene:132081 ; RRID:Addgene_132081)
