>Addgene plasmid #132081 | pDONR221_SLC39A3 | depositor partial sequence | sequence record 253562 | Codon-optimized ORF of SLC39A3
ATGGTGAAGCTGCTGGTGGCCAAGATCCTGTGCATGGTGGGCGTGTTCTTTTTCATGCTGCTGGGCTCCC
TGCTGCCCGTGAAGATCATCGAGACCGACTTCGAGAAGGCCCACCGGAGCAAGAAGATCCTGTCCCTGTG
CAACACCTTTGGCGGCGGCGTGTTCCTGGCCACATGTTTTAATGCCCTGCTGCCAGCCGTGAGAGAGAAG
CTGCAGAAGGTGCTGTCTCTGGGCCACATCAGCACCGACTACCCCCTGGCCGAGACAATCCTGCTGCTGG
GCTTTTTCATGACCGTGTTCCTGGAGCAGCTGATCCTGACCTTCCGGAAGGAGAAGCCTTCTTTCATCGA
TCTGGAGACCTTCAACGCAGGATCCGACGTGGGAAGCGATTCCGAGTACGAGTCTCCATTCATGGGAGGA
GCAAGGGGACACGCACTGTATGTGGAGCCACACGGACACGGACCTTCTCTGAGCGTGCAGGGACTGTCCA
GGGCATCTCCTGTGAGACTGCTGTCTCTGGCCTTCGCCCTGAGCGCCCACTCCGTGTTTGAGGGACTGGC
CCTGGGACTGCAGGAGGAGGGCGAGAAGGTGGTGAGCCTGTTTGTGGGAGTGGCAGTGCACGAGACCCTG
GTGGCAGTGGCCCTGGGAATCTCCATGGCAAGGTCTGCCATGCCACTGAGGGACGCAGCAAAGCTGGCAG
TGACAGTGAGCGCCATGATCCCACTGGGAATCGGACTGGGACTGGGAATCGAGTCCGCCCAGGGAGTGCC
TGGATCTGTGGCAAGCGTGCTGCTGCAGGGACTGGCAGGCGGCACCTTTCTGTTCATCACATTCCTGGAG
ATCCTGGCCAAGGAGCTGGAGGAGAAGAGCGATCGGCTGCTGAAGGTGCTGTTCCTGGTGCTGGGCTATA
CCGTGCTGGCCGGCATGGTGTTTCTGAAGTGG
